>Addgene plasmid #63836 | pTd-4-15-13-11 | addgene partial sequence | sequence record 108593 | mCherry-F 5'-ccccgtaatgcagaagaaga-3'
GCGCATGTATCCGGAGGACGGCGCTTTAAAAGGCGAAATCAAGATGCGCTTAAAGTTAAAAGACGGCGGT
CACTACGACGCAGAAGTTAAAACGACGTACATGGCCAAGAAACCGGTTCAGTTACCGGGCGCTTACAAAA
CCGACATCAAACTCGACATCACCAGCCACAACGAAGACTACACCATCGTCGAACAGTACGAACGCGCAGA
AGGTCGTCACAGCACCGGTGCTGAATTCGTACACCTAAGGAGGTGTACAGCATGAAACGTAAACTCGAGG
AACTTTTCACGGGGGTCGTCCCAATTCTGGTAGAATTAGACGGTGATGTAAACGGGCACAAGTTTAGCGT
CAGCGGAGAGGGCGAGGGGGACGCCACCTACGGTAAACTTACCCTTAAGTTTATTTGCACGACGGGCAAA
TTACCCGTTCCGTGGCCAACGCTCGTCACTACTTTCGGCTACGGCGTTCAGTGCTTCGCGAGATATCCGG
ATCACATGAAGCAGCACGATTTCTTCAAGTCGGCCATGCCAGAGGGTTACGTTCAGGAGAGAACTATATT
TTTCAAGGACGACGGCAATTACAAGACACGCGCCGAAGTCAAGTTCGAAGGCGATACCCTGGTTAACCGT
ATCGAGTTAAAAGGTATCGATTTTAAAGAAGACGGAAACATTCTCGGTCACAAACTCGAATACAACTATA
ACAGCCATAATGTCTACATTATGGCTGAC
