>Addgene plasmid #63836 | pTd-4-15-13-11 | addgene partial sequence | sequence record 108594 | jkRFP-R 5'-gctttggaaccgtactggaa-3'
GCCTTTGGTAACTTTGAGTTTAGCGGTCTGGGTACCTTCGTACGGACGACCTTCGCCTTCCCCTTCGATT
TCGAACTCGTGACCGTTAACCGAGCCCTCCATGCGAACTTTAAAACGCATAAATTCTTTGATAACGTCTT
CGGAGCTCGCTTTCATGATACCTCCTTACGGAGGTATTTTTTGACGTCCTTATAGAGTTCGTCCATACCG
AGGGTGATGCCTGCCGCCGTTACAAATTCGAGAAGGACCATGTGGTCGCGCTTCTCGTTTGGATCTTTGG
AGAGCGCGCTCTGGGTGCTGAGATAATGATTGTCCGGGAGGAGGACCGGACCGTCGCCGATCGGCGTATT
CTGTTGGTAATGGTCGGCGAGCTGTACCGAGCCGTCCTCGATGTTATGACGAATCTTAAAGTTTGCTTTG
ATACCGTTCTTTTGTTTATCGGCGGTAATGTAGACGTTATCGGAAATCGCGTTATACTCTAACTTGTGAC
CTAAAATGTTGCCGTCCTCTTTGAAGTCGATACCTTTGAGTTCGATGCGATTAACGAGCGTATCGCCCTC
GAACTTAACTTCTGCGCGGGTTTTATAATTACCGTCGTCCTTGAAGAAGATGGTGCGCTCCTGTACATAG
CCTTCGGGCATAGCCGATTTGAAGAAATCGTGTTGCTTCATGTGGTCTGGATAGCGCGCGAAGCACTGGA
CGCCCCAGGTAAGGGTGGTAACTAACGT
