>Addgene plasmid #63836 | pTd-4-15-13-11 | depositor partial sequence | sequence record 109556 | Insert DNA Sequence
TCTAGACCCTCAAGCAAGGGGATATAAGGAGGTACCAATATGGTCGACAAGGGCGAAGAACTCTTTACCG
GCGTCGTCCCGATCCTGGTAGAGCTTGACGGCGATGTCAACGGTCATAAGTTTAGCGTTAGCGGCGAAGG
CGAGGGCGACGCGACGTACGGTAAATTAACCTTAAAATTCATCTGTACAACCGGTAAATTACCGGTACCG
TGGCCCACGTTAGTTACCACCCTTACCTGGGGCGTCCAGTGCTTCGCGCGCTATCCAGACCACATGAAGC
AACACGATTTCTTCAAATCGGCTATGCCCGAAGGCTATGTACAGGAGCGCACCATCTTCTTCAAGGACGA
CGGTAATTATAAAACCCGCGCAGAAGTTAAGTTCGAGGGCGATACGCTCGTTAATCGCATCGAACTCAAA
GGTATCGACTTCAAAGAGGACGGCAACATTTTAGGTCACAAGTTAGAGTATAACGCGATTTCCGATAACG
TCTACATTACCGCCGATAAACAAAAGAACGGTATCAAAGCAAACTTTAAGATTCGTCATAACATCGAGGA
CGGCTCGGTACAGCTCGCCGACCATTACCAACAGAATACGCCGATCGGCGACGGTCCGGTCCTCCTCCCG
GACAATCATTATCTCAGCACCCAGAGCGCGCTCTCCAAAGATCCAAACGAGAAGCGCGACCACATGGTCC
TTCTCGAATTTGTAACGGCGGCAGGCATCACCCTCGGTATGGACGAACTCTATAAGGACGTCAAAAAATA
CCTCCGTAAGGAGGTATCATGAAAGCGAGCTCCGAAGACGTTATCAAAGAATTTATGCGTTTTAAAGTTC
GCATGGAGGGCTCGGTTAACGGTCACGAGTTCGAAATCGAAGGGGAAGGCGAAGGTCGTCCGTACGAAGG
TACCCAGACCGCTAAACTCAAAGTTACCAAAGGCGGTCCCTTACCGTTCGCTTGGGATATTTTAAGCCCG
CAGTTCCAGTACGGTTCCAAAGCTTACGTTAAACACCCGGCGGACATCCCGGACTACCTTAAATTATCCT
TCCCCGAAGGGTTTAAGTGGGAGCGCGTTATGAACTTCGAGGACGGCGGCGTCGTTACCGTTACCCAGGA
CTCCTCCCTTCAAGACGGCGAGTTCATCTACAAAGTTAAACTTCGCGGTACCAACTTCCCATCCGATGGT
CCGGTCATGCAGAAGAAGACCATGGGTTGGGAAGCTTCCACCGAGCGCATGTATCCGGAGGACGGCGCTT
TAAAAGGCGAAATCAAGATGCGCTTAAAGTTAAAAGACGGCGGTCACTACGACGCAGAAGTTAAAACGAC
GTACATGGCCAAGAAACCGGTTCAGTTACCGGGCGCTTACAAAACCGACATCAAACTCGACATCACCAGC
CACAACGAAGACTACACCATCGTCGAACAGTACGAACGCGCAGAAGGTCGTCACAGCACCGGTGCTGAAT
TCGTACACCTAAGGAGGTGTACAGCATGAAACGTAAACTCGAGGAACTTTTCACGGGGGTCGTCCCAATT
CTGGTAGAATTAGACGGTGATGTAAACGGGCACAAGTTTAGCGTCAGCGGAGAGGGCGAGGGGGACGCCA
CCTACGGTAAACTTACCCTTAAGTTTATTTGCACGACGGGCAAATTACCCGTTCCGTGGCCAACGCTCGT
CACTACTTTCGGCTACGGCGTTCAGTGCTTCGCGAGATATCCGGATCACATGAAGCAGCACGATTTCTTC
AAGTCGGCCATGCCAGAGGGTTACGTTCAGGAGAGAACTATATTTTTCAAGGACGACGGCAATTACAAGA
CACGCGCCGAAGTCAAGTTCGAAGGCGATACCCTGGTTAACCGTATCGAGTTAAAAGGTATCGATTTTAA
AGAAGACGGAAACATTCTCGGTCACAAACTCGAATACAACTATAACAGCCATAATGTCTACATTATGGCT
GACAAACAGAAGAACGGCATTAAGGTTAACTTCAAAATTCGCCACAACATCGAAGACGGTAGCGTCCAAC
TAGCAGACCATTATCAACAAAATACTCCTATCGGCGACGGCCCAGTCCTTTTACCAGACAACCATTACCT
TAGCACACAAAGCGCCCTTAGCAAAGATCCCAACGAGAAGCGCGACCACATGGTCCTTCTCGAATTTGTC
ACAGCGGCAGGGATCACCCACGGCATGGACGAACTCTACAAATAATAATTAATTAAAAAAAAAAACCCCG
CCCCTGACAGGGCGGGGTTTTTTTTTCTAATATGCGGCCGCCATCAAATAAAACGAAAGGCTCAGTCGAA
AGACTGGGCCTTTCGTTTTATCTGTTGTTTGTCGGTGAACGCTCTCCTGAGTAGGACAAATCCGCCGCCC
TAGAGCATGC
