>Addgene plasmid #63836 | pTd-4-15-13-11 | addgene partial sequence | sequence record 109579 | CAT-R 5'-GCAACTGACTGAAATGCCTC-3'
TATATCCAGTGATTTTTTTCTCCATTTTAGCTTCCTTAGCTCCTGAAAATCTCGATAACTCAAAAAATAC
GCCCGGTAGTGATCTTATTTCATTATGGTGAAAGTTGGAACCTCTTACGTGAACCTAGGCCTTACTGCAG
ATCACACTGGCTCACCTTCGGGTGGGCCTTTCTGCGTTTATATACTAGAGAGAGAATATAAAAAGCCAGA
TTATTAATCCGGCTTTTTTATTATTTAGGATCCATTGACGGCTAGCTCAGTCCAAGGTACAGTGCTAGCT
TCTAGAAAGCAAACAAGCAAATATCAGGAGGAGGTATATAATGGTCGACAAGGGCGAAGAACTCTTTACC
GGCGTCGTCCCGATCCTGGTAGAGCTTGACGGCGATGTCAACGGTCATAAGTTTAGCGTTAGCGGCGAAG
GCGAGGGCGACGCGACGTACGGTAAATTAACCTTAAAATTCATCTGTACAACCGGTAAATTACCGGTACC
GTGGCCCACGTTAGTTACCACCCTTACCTGGGGCGTCCAGTGCTTCGCGCGCTATCCAGACCACATGAAG
CAACACGATTTCTTCAAATCGGCTATGCCCGAAGGCTATGTACAGGAGCGCACCATCTTCTTCAAGGACG
ACGGTAATTATAAAACCCGCGCAGAAGTTAAGTTCGAGGGCGATACGCTCGTTAATCGCATCGAACTCAA
AGGTATCGACTTC
