[The description below was written by a language model from this plasmid's Addgene catalogue record.]
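Description:
pTd-4-15-13-11 is a bacterial expression plasmid built on the FTV3 backbone, maintained at high copy in E. coli (DH10B is the recorded propagation strain) under chloramphenicol selection. The record does not name the origin of replication, and no feature table is provided, so the positions and exact arrangement of backbone elements cannot be described beyond these catalogue fields.

The payload is a synthetic three-gene operon encoding the fluorescent reporters CFP, mRFP1 and GFPmut3b, transcribed from J23100, a strong constitutive synthetic sigma-70 promoter from the Anderson collection. The design variables lie in the junctions between the coding sequences. Each intergenic distance is set to -4 nt, meaning that the start codon of each downstream gene overlaps the end of the upstream coding sequence, an arrangement that favours ribosome re-initiation and coupling between adjacent genes. The coupling free energies are specified as -15 kcal/mol between CFP and RFP and -13 kcal/mol between RFP and GFP. This term reflects inhibitory mRNA structure at the junction that ribosomes translating the upstream gene can unfold. The ribosome binding site driving CFP, the first gene, is designed for a translation initiation rate of roughly 200,000 on the arbitrary scale used by the designers.

Because the three proteins are spectrally distinguishable, their expression can be measured simultaneously, showing how translation of an upstream gene influences the one downstream. The plasmid was made to validate a predictive biophysical model of translational coupling in bacterial operons, and its name suggests it belongs to a series with varied junction parameters.
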