Addgene plasmid #63836: pTd-4-15-13-11
Purpose: This plasmid is designed to validate the biophysical model of translational coupling
Depositing lab: Howard Salis. Depositing organization: Pennsylvania State University. Publication: A predictive biophysical model of translational coupling to coordinate and control protein expression in bacterial operons. Tian T, Salis HM. Nucleic Acids Res. 2015 Aug 18;43(14):7137-51. doi: 10.1093/nar/gkv635. Epub 2015 Jun 27. PubMed 26117546.
Backbone
  Vector backbone: FTV3
  Vector type: Bacterial Expression
Growth in bacteria
  Bacterial resistance: Chloramphenicol, 25 μg/mL
  Growth temperature: 37°C
  Growth strain: DH10B
  Copy number: High Copy
Gene/Insert
  Gene/Insert name: CFP, mRFP1 and GFPmut3b
  Species: Synthetic
  Mutation: The intergenic distance between each gene is -4 nt. The dG_coupling between CFP and RFP is -15kcal/mol, dG_coupling between RFP and GFP is -13kcal/mol. CFPRBS is around 200000 au
  Promoter: J23100
  Cloning method: Restriction Enzyme; 5′ cloning site unknown (unknown if destroyed); 3′ cloning site unknown (unknown if destroyed)
  Sequencing primers: 5′ Cat-R
Terms and licenses: Academic/Nonprofit Terms; Industry Terms: Not Available to Industry
How to cite: pTd-4-15-13-11 was a gift from Howard Salis (Addgene plasmid # 63836 ; http://n2t.net/addgene:63836 ; RRID:Addgene_63836)
